>Addgene plasmid #75209 | Rat NCKX4-AS-short (pcDNA3.1+) | depositor full sequence | sequence record 142856 | Rat NCKX4-AS-short (pcDNA3.1+) sequence 7406 bps
GACGGATCGGGAGATCTCCCGATCCCCTATGGTCGACTCTCAGTACAATCTGCTCTGATGCCGCATAGTT
AAGCCAGTATCTGCTCCCTGCTTGTGTGTTGGAGGTCGCTGAGTAGTGCGCGAGCAAAATTTAAGCTACA
ACAAGGCAAGGCTTGACCGACAATTGCATGAAGAATCTGCTTAGGGTTAGGCGTTTTGCGCTGCTTCGCG
ATGTACGGGCCAGATATACGCGTTGACATTGATTATTGACTAGTTATTAATAGTAATCAATTACGGGGTC
ATTAGTTCATAGCCCATATATGGAGTTCCGCGTTACATAACTTACGGTAAATGGCCCGCCTGGCTGACCG
CCCAACGACCCCCGCCCATTGACGTCAATAATGACGTATGTTCCCATAGTAACGCCAATAGGGACTTTCC
ATTGACGTCAATGGGTGGACTATTTACGGTAAACTGCCCACTTGGCAGTACATCAAGTGTATCATATGCC
AAGTACGCCCCCTATTGACGTCAATGACGGTAAATGGCCCGCCTGGCATTATGCCCAGTACATGACCTTA
TGGGACTTTCCTACTTGGCAGTACATCTACGTATTAGTCATCGCTATTACCATGGTGATGCGGTTTTGGC
AGTACATCAATGGGCGTGGATAGCGGTTTGACTCACGGGGATTTCCAAGTCTCCACCCCATTGACGTCAA
TGGGAGTTTGTTTTGGCACCAAAATCAACGGGACTTTCCAAAATGTCGTAACAACTCCGCCCCATTGACG
CAAATGGGCGGTAGGCGTGTACGGTGGGAGGTCTATATAAGCAGAGCTCTCTGGCTAACTAGAGAACCCA
CTGCTTACTGGCTTATCGAAATTAATACGACTCACTATAGGGAGACCCAAGCTGGCTAGTTAAGCTTGGT
ACCGAGCTCGGATCCACTAGTCCAGTGTGGTGGAATTGCCCTTCCTTGAAGCTCCGGATCTTCTTCCAGG
GACACCGGGCAGACGGAGATGGCGCTCCGTGGACTCATCCGGCATTGCAAAGTTCGCCGGAGGCGAGAGA
TGCTGCCGCAGCAAGTTGGCTTCGTGTGCGCTGTGTTCGCCCTGGTGTGCTGTGCCTCCGGCCTCTTTGG
AAGCTTGGGCCACAAAACAGCTTCTGCTGGCAAACACGTTCTGCCAGACACGTGGCGAAATAGAAAGTTG
ATGGCACCGATAAATGGGACTCCACTGGCTAAGAACTGTACAGATCCTGCGATCCACGAGTTCCCTACAG
ACCTGTTCTCCAACAAAGAACGACAGCATGGCGCTGTCCTGCTACACATCCTTGGTGCACTCTATATGTT
CTACGCCCTGGCCATCGTGTGTGATGACTTCTTTGTCCCATCCCTAGAGAAGATCTGTGAGAAACTTCAT
CTGAGTGAAGATGTGGCGGGTGCCACCTTCATGGCTGCAGGAAGCTCGACACCAGAGCTGTTTGCTTCTG
TCATTGGTGTGTTCATCACCCATGGAGATGTTGGTGTAGGAACGATTGTGGGCTCAGCTGTGTTCAACAT
CCTATGTATCATTGGAGTGTGTGGACTCTTTGCTGGACAGGTGGTGCGGTTGACGTGGTGGGCTGTGTGC
CGTGACTCTGTGTACTACACACTCTCTGTCATCGTTCTCATTGCGTTCATATACGATGAGGAAATTGTGT
GGTGGGAAGGTCTGATCCTCATCATCTTGTACGTGTTTTATATTCTCATCATGAAGTACAATATGAAGAT
GCAGACGTTTTTCACAACCAAACAAAAGAGCATTGCAAATGGTAACCCAGTCAGCAACGAGCTGGAAGAT
GTGAAGGAGAAACCTCCCTATGGCAAGTCCCCCGTGGTGATGGTGGATGAGATTCTCAGCTCCAGTCCTC
CCAAGTTCACCTTCCCTGAGGCTGGCCTGCGCATCATGATCACCAACAAGTTTGGGCCCAGGACCCGACT
ACGGATGGCCAGCAGGATCATAATTAATGAACGACAGAGGTTGATCAACTCGGCCAATGGTGTTAACAGC
AAGCCACTGCAAAATGGGAGACACGAGAACATGGAGAATGGAAATGTCCCTGTAGAGAACCCTGAAGACC
CACAGCAGGGCCAGGAGCAGCAGCCGCCACCACAGCCGCCACCCCCAGAGCCTGAGTCGGTAGAGACGGT
CTTCCTGTCGCCCTTCTCAATGCCTGAGGCAAAAGGCGACAAGGCTAAGTGGGTGTTCACTTGGCCCCTC
ATCTTCCTCCTGTGCGTCACCATCCCCAACTGCAGCAAGCCTCGCTGGGAGAAGTTCTTCATGGTCACCT
TCATCACGGCCACTCTGTGGATCGCGGTGTTCTCCTACCTCATGGTGTGGCTGGTGACTATTATTGGATA
CACACTTGGGATCCCTGATGTCATCATGGGCATCACTTTCCTGGCGGCAGGCACGAGTGTCCCAGACTGC
ATGGCCAGCTTAATTGTGGCGAGACAAGGGCTTGGCGACATGGCAGTCTCTAACACCATCGGAAGCAACG
TGTTTGACATCCTGGTGGGGCTTGGCATCCCATGGGGCCTGCAGACCATGGTTATTAATTATGGATCCAC
AGTGAAGATCAACAGCCGGGGGCTGGTCTATTCCGTGGTGCTGCTGCTGGGCTCTGTGGCTCTCACTGTC
CTTGGCATCCACCTCAACAAATGGCGCCTGGACAGGAAGCTGGGCATCTACGTGCTGGTCCTCTATGCCG
TCTTTCTGTGCTTCTCAATAATGATAGAGTTTAACGTCTTTACCTTCGTCAACTTGCCCATGTGCAGAGA
AGACGACTAAAGCTGAGCTGTCACCCAGGAAAGTGCAAGGGCAATTCTGCAGATATCCAGCACAGTGGCG
GCCGCTCGAGTCTAGAGGGCCCGCGGTTCGAAGGTAAGCCTATCCCTAACCCTCTCCTCGGTCTCGATTC
TACGCGTACCGGTCATCATCACCATCACCATTGAGTTTAAACCCGCTGATCAGCCTCGACTGTGCCTTCT
AGTTGCCAGCCATCTGTTGTTTGCCCCTCCCCCGTGCCTTCCTTGACCCTGGAAGGTGCCACTCCCACTG
TCCTTTCCTAATAAAATGAGGAAATTGCATCGCATTGTCTGAGTAGGTGTCATTCTATTCTGGGGGGTGG
GGTGGGGCAGGACAGCAAGGGGGAGGATTGGGAAGACAATAGCAGGCATGCTGGGGATGCGGTGGGCTCT
ATGGCTTCTGAGGCGGAAAGAACCAGCTGGGGCTCTAGGGGGTATCCCC
[124 nt withheld, positions 3270-3393]
C
[32 nt withheld, positions 3395-3426]
CA
[57 nt withheld, positions 3429-3485]
A
[49 nt withheld, positions 3487-3535]
CCTTTGACGTTGGAGTCCACGTTCTTT
[37 nt withheld, positions 3563-3599]
ACCCTATCTCGGTCTATTCTTTTGATTTATAAGGGATTTTGGGGATTTCGGCCTATTGGTTAAAAAATGA
GCTGATTTAACAAAAATTTAACGCGAATTAATTCTGTGGAATGTGTGTCAGTTAGGGTGTGGAAAGTCCC
CAGGCTCCCCAGGCAGGCAGAAGTATGCAAAGCATGCATCTCAATTAGTCAGCAACCAGGTGTGGAAAGT
CCCCAGGCTCCCCAGCAGGCAGAAGTATGCAAAGCATGCATCTCAATTAGTCAGCAACCATAGTCCCGCC
CCTAACTCCGCCCATCCCGCCCCTAACTCCGCCCAGTTCCGCCCATTCTCCGCCCCATGGCTGACTAATT
TTTTTTATTTATGCAGAGGCCGAGGCCGCCTCTGCCTCTGAGCTATTCCAGAAGTAGTGAGGAGGCTTTT
TTGGAGGCCTAGGCTTTTGCAAAAAGCTCCCGGGAGCTTGTATATCCATTTTCGGATCTGATCAAGAGAC
AGGATGAGGATCGTTTCGCATGATTGAACAAGATGGATTGCACGCAGGTTCTCCGGCCGCTTGGGTGGAG
AGGCTATTCGGCTATGACTGGGCACAACAGACAATCGGCTGCTCTGATGCCGCCGTGTTCCGGCTGTCAG
CGCAGGGGCGCCCGGTTCTTTTTGTCAAGACCGACCTGTCCGGTGCCCTGAATGAACTGCAGGACGAGGC
AGCGCGGCTATCGTGGCTGGCCACGACGGGCGTTCCTTGCGCAGCTGTGCTCGACGTTGTCACTGAAGCG
GGAAGGGACTGGCTGCTATTGGGCGAAGTGCCGGGGCAGGATCTCCTGTCATCTCACCTTGCTCCTGCCG
AGAAAGTATCCATCATGGCTGATGCAATGCGGCGGCTGCATACGCTTGATCCGGCTACCTGCCCATTCGA
CCACCAAGCGAAACATCGCATCGAGCGAGCACGTACTCGGATGGAAGCCGGTCTTGTCGATCAGGATGAT
CTGGACGAAGAGCATCAGGGGCTCGCGCCAGCCGAACTGTTCGCCAGGCTCAAGGCGCGCATGCCCGACG
GCGAGGATCTCGTCGTGACCCATGGCGATGCCTGCTTGCCGAATATCATGGTGGAAAATGGCCGCTTTTC
TGGATTCATCGACTGTGGCCGGCTGGGTGTGGCGGACCGCTATCAGGACATAGCGTTGGCTACCCGTGAT
ATTGCTGAAGAGCTTGGCGGCGAATGGGCTGACCGCTTCCTCGTGCTTTACGGTATCGCCGCTCCCGATT
CGCAGCGCATCGCCTTCTATCGCCTTCTTGACGAGTTCTTCTGAGCGGGACTCTGGGGTTCGCGAAATGA
CCGACCAAGCGACGCCCAACCTGCCATCACGAGATTTCGATTCCACCGCCGCCTTCTATGAAAGGTTGGG
CTTCGGAATCGTTTTCCGGGACGCCGGCTGGATGATCCTCCAGCGCGGGGATCTCATGCTGGAGTTCTTC
GCCCACCCCAACTTGTTTATTGCAGCTTATAATGGTTACAAATAAAGCAATAGCATCACAAATTTCACAA
ATAAAGCATTTTTTTCACTGCATTCTAGTTGTGGTTTGTCCAAACTCATCAATGTATCTTATCATGTCTG
TATACCGTCGACCTCTAGCTAGAGCTTGGCGTAATCATGGTCATAGCTGTTTCCTGTGTGAAATTGTTAT
CCGCTCACAATTCCACACAACATACGAGCCGGAAGCATAAAGTGTAAAGCCTGGGGTGCCTAATGAGTGA
GCTAACTCACATTAATTGCGTTGCGCTCACTGCCCGCTTTCCAGTCGGGAAACCTGTCGTGCCAGCTGCA
TTAATGAATCGGCCAACGCGCGGGGAGAGGCGGTTTGCGTATTGGGCGCTCTTCCGCTTCCTCGCTCACT
GACTCGCTGCGCTCGGTCGTTCGGCTGCGGCGAGCGGTATCAGCTCACTCAAAGGCGGTAATACGGTTAT
CCACAGAATCAGGGGATAACGCAGGAAAGAACATGTGAGCAAAAGGCCAGCAAAAGGCCAGGAACCGTAA
AAAGGCCGCGTTGCTGGCGTTTTTCCATAGGCTCCGCCCCCCTGACGAGCATCACAAAAATCGACGCTCA
AGTCAGAGGTGGCGAAACCCGACAGGACTATAAAGATACCAGGCGTTTCCCCCTGGAAGCTCCCTCGTGC
GCTCTCCTGTTCCGACCCTGCCGCTTACCGGATACCTGTCCGCCTTTCTCCCTTCGGGAAGCGTGGCGCT
TTCTCAATGCTCACGCTGTAGGTATCTCAGTTCGGTGTAGGTCGTTCGCTCCAAGCTGGGCTGTGTGCAC
GAACCCCCCGTTCAGCCCGACCGCTGCGCCTTATCCGGTAACTATCGTCTTGAGTCCAACCCGGTAAGAC
ACGACTTATCGCCACTGGCAGCAGCCACTGGTAACAGGATTAGCAGAGCGAGGTATGTAGGCGGTGCTAC
AGAGTTCTTGAAGTGGTGGCCTAACTACGGCTACACTAGAAGGACAGTATTTGGTATCTGCGCTCTGCTG
AAGCCAGTTACCTTCGGAAAAAGAGTTGGTAGCTCTTGATCCGGCAAACAAACCACCGCTGGTAGCGGTG
GTTTTTTTGTTTGCAAGCAGCAGATTACGCGCAGAAAAAAAGGATCTCAAGAAGATCCTTTGATCTTTTC
TACGGGGTCTGACGCTCAGTGGAACGAAAACTCACGTTAAGGGATTTTGGTCATGAGATTATCAAAAAGG
ATCTTCACCTAGATCCTTTTAAATTAAAAATGAAGTTTTAAATCAATCTAAAGTATATATGAGTAAACTT
GGTCTGACAGTTACCAATGCTTAATCAGTGAGGCACCTATCTCAGCGATCTGTCTATTTCGTTCATCCAT
AGTTGCCTGACTCCCCGTCGTGTAGATAACTACGATACGGGAGGGCTTACCATCTGGCCCCAGTGCTGCA
ATGATACCGCGAGACCCACGCTCACCGGCTCCAGATTTATCAGCAATAAACCAGCCAGCCGGAAGGGCCG
AGCGCAGAAGTGGTCCTGCAACTTTATCCGCCTCCATCCAGTCTATTAATTGTTGCCGGGAAGCTAGAGT
AAGTAGTTCGCCAGTTAATAGTTTGCGCAACGTTGTTGCCATTGCTACAGGCATCGTGGTGTCACGCTCG
TCGTTTGGTATGGCTTCATTCAGCTCCGGTTCCCAACGATCAAGGCGAGTTACATGATCCCCCATGTTGT
GCAAAAAAGCGGTTAGCTCCTTCGGTCCTCCGATCGTTGTCAGAAGTAAGTTGGCCGCAGTGTTATCACT
CATGGTTATGGCAGCACTGCATAATTCTCTTACTGTCATGCCATCCGTAAGATGCTTTTCTGTGACTGGT
GAGTACTCAACCAAGTCATTCTGAGAATAGTGTATGCGGCGACCGAGTTGCTCTTGCCCGGCGTCAATAC
GGGATAATACCGCGCCACATAGCAGAACTTTAAAAGTGCTCATCATTGGAAAACGTTCTTCGGGGCGAAA
ACTCTCAAGGATCTTACCGCTGTTGAGATCCAGTTCGATGTAACCCACTCGTGCACCCAACTGATCTTCA
GCATCTTTTACTTTCACCAGCGTTTCTGGGTGAGCAAAAACAGGAAGGCAAAATGCCGCAAAAAAGGGAA
TAAGGGCGACACGGAAATGTTGAATACTCATACTCTTCCTTTTTCAATATTATTGAAGCATTTATCAGGG
TTATTGTCTCATGAGCGGATACATATTTGAATGTATTTAGAAAAATAAACAAATAGGGGTTCCGCGCACA
TTTCCCCGAAAAGTGCCACCTGACGTC
Features (pLannotate 1.2.2; 21 found; start..end, strand, type, name):
     36..80      -  misc_feature   bom (fragment): basis of mobility region from pBR322
    235..614     +  enhancer       CMV enhancer: human cytomegalovirus immediate early enhancer
    615..818     +  promoter       CMV promoter: human cytomegalovirus (CMV) immediate early promoter
    814..847     +  LTR            5' LTR (truncated) (fragment): truncated 5' long terminal repeat (LTR) from HIV-1
    863..881     +  promoter       T7 promoter: promoter for bacteriophage T7 RNA polymerase
    999..2807    +  CDS            Slc24a4: NCKX4_MOUSE - Also known as Nckx4 From Mus musculus (Mouse).
   2903..2944    +  CDS            V5 tag: epitope tag from simian virus 5
   3000..3224    +  polyA_signal   bGH poly(A) signal: bovine growth hormone polyadenylation signal
   3228..3249    +  promoter       SV40 promoter (fragment): SV40 enhancer and early promoter
   3270..3698    +  rep_origin     f1 ori (sequence partly withheld): f1 bacteriophage origin of replication; arrow indicates direction of (+) strand synthesis
   3712..4042    +  promoter       SV40 promoter: SV40 enhancer and early promoter
   4109..4900    +  CDS            neo: KKA2_KLEPN - Also known as kan, nptII. Experimental evidence at protein level: Swiss-Prot protein existence level 1. Resistance to kanamycin, neomycin, paromomycin, ribostamycin, butirosin and gentamicin B. From Klebsiella pneumoniae.
   4926..5084    +  CDS            ble (fragment): BLE_KLEPN - Experimental evidence at protein level: Swiss-Prot protein existence level 1. Binding protein with a strong affinity to the bleomycin family of antibiotics. Binds to CL990; an antimitotic-antibiotic compound. From Klebsiella pneumoniae.
   5079..5200    +  polyA_signal   SV40 poly(A) signal: SV40 polyadenylation signal
   5273..5289    -  protein_bind   lac operator: The lac repressor binds to the lac operator to inhibit transcription in E. coli. This inhibition can be relieved by adding lactose or isopropyl-β-D-thiogalactopyranoside (IPTG). lac repressor encoded by lacI
   5297..5327    -  promoter       lac promoter: promoter for the E. coli lac operon
   5342..5363    -  protein_bind   CAP binding site: CAP binding activates transcription in the presence of cAMP. E. coli catabolite activator protein
   5376..5468    -  CDS            lacI (fragment): lac repressor; lacI; The lac repressor binds to the lac operator to inhibit transcription in E. coli. This inhibition can be relieved by adding lactose or isopropyl-β-D-thiogalactopyranoside (IPTG).
   5651..6239    -  rep_origin     ori: high-copy-number ColE1/pMB1/pBR322/pUC origin of replication
   6410..7270    -  CDS            AmpR: β-lactamase; bla; confers resistance to ampicillin, carbenicillin, and related antibiotics
   7271..7375    -  promoter       AmpR promoter: bla
