[The description below was written by a language model from this plasmid's Addgene catalogue record and pLannotate feature annotations shown in this document.]
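Description:
Rat NCKX4-AS-short (pcDNA3.1+) is a 7,406 nt mammalian expression plasmid for rat SLC24A4, which encodes NCKX4, a member of the potassium-dependent sodium/calcium exchanger family. The catalogue lists the backbone as pcDNA3.1-V5-His-Topo, although the plasmid name refers to pcDNA3.1+. It is maintained in E. coli through a high-copy ColE1/pUC-type origin and selected with ampicillin via the β-lactamase gene. An f1 origin is also present. For stable selection in mammalian cells, an SV40 enhancer/early promoter drives the neomycin phosphotransferase gene, conferring G418 resistance, followed by an SV40 polyadenylation signal.

The insert is a splice variant described as lacking an alternatively spliced exon. The annotation tool matched this roughly 1.8 kb coding region to the mouse orthologue, but the record identifies the species as rat. Transcription is driven by the human cytomegalovirus immediate-early enhancer and promoter and terminated by the bovine growth hormone polyadenylation signal. A T7 promoter upstream of the insert would permit in vitro transcription. A V5 epitope sequence from the backbone lies about 100 nt downstream of the annotated coding region, but the record does not say whether it is in frame with the insert, so the expressed protein should not be assumed to be tagged. Several small annotated fragments (HIV-1 LTR, ble, lacI, bom) are most likely short similarity matches or backbone remnants rather than functional elements.

The stated purpose is mammalian expression of SLC24A4. The cloning method is not recorded.
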