Addgene plasmid #75209: Rat NCKX4-AS-short (pcDNA3.1+)
Purpose: Mammalian expression of SLC24A4
Depositing lab: Jonathan Lytton. Depositing organization: University of Calgary.
Backbone
  Vector backbone: pcDNA3.1-V5-His-Topo
  Vector type: Mammalian Expression
  Selectable markers: Neomycin (select with G418)
Growth in bacteria
  Bacterial resistance: Ampicillin, 100 μg/mL
  Growth temperature: 37°C
  Growth strain: DH5alpha
  Copy number: High Copy
Gene/Insert
  Gene/Insert name: SLC24A4 (alt name: NCKX4-AS-)
  Species: R. norvegicus (rat)
  Mutation: alternatively spliced exon absent
  Promoter: CMV
  Cloning method: Unknown
  Sequencing primers: 5′ CMV-F; 3′ BGH-rev
Terms and licenses: Academic/Nonprofit Terms; Industry Terms: Not Available to Industry
How to cite: Rat NCKX4-AS-short (pcDNA3.1+) was a gift from Jonathan Lytton (Addgene plasmid # 75209 ; http://n2t.net/addgene:75209 ; RRID:Addgene_75209)
