>Addgene plasmid #75209 | Rat NCKX4-AS-short (pcDNA3.1+) | addgene partial sequence | sequence record 147833 | CMV-F 5'-CGCAAATGGGCGGTAGGCGTG-3'
GAGCTCTCTGGCTAACTAGAGAACCCACTGCTTACTGGCTTATCGAAATTAATACGACTCACTATAGGGA
GACCCAAGCTGGCTAGTTAAGCTTGGTACCGAGCTCGGATCCACTAGTCCAGTGTGGTGGAATTGCCCTT
CCTTGAAGCTCCGGATCTTCTTCCAGGGACACCGGGCAGACGGAGATGGCGCTCCGTGGACTCATCCGGC
ATTGCAAAGTTCGCCGGAGGCGAGAGATGCTGCCGCAGCAAGTTGGCTTCGTGTGCGCTGTGTTCGCCCT
GGTGTGCTGTGCCTCCGGCCTCTTTGGAAGCTTGGGCCACAAAACAGCTTCTGCTGGCAAACACGTTCTG
CCAGACACGTGGCGAAATAGAAAGTTGATGGCACCGATAAATGGGACTCCACTGGCTAAGAACTGTACAG
ATCCTGCGATCCACGAGTTCCCTACAGACCTGTTCTCCAACAAAGAACGACAGCATGGCGCTGTCCTGCT
ACACATCCTTGGTGCACTCTATATGTTCTACGCCCTGGCCATCGTGTGTGATGACTTCTTTGTCCCATCC
CTAGAGAAGATCTGTGAGAAACTTCATCTGAGTGAAGATGTGGCGGGTGCCACCTTCATGGCTGCAGGAA
GCTCGACACCAGAGCTGTTTGCTTCTGTCATTGGTGTGTTCATCACCCATGGAGATGTTGGTGTAGGAAC
GATTGTGGGCTCAGCTGTGTTCAACATCCTATGTATCATTGGAGTGTGTGGACTCTTTGCTGGACAGGTG
GTGCGGTTGACGTGGTGGGCTGTGTGCCGTGACTCTGTGTACTACACACTCTCTGTCATCGTTCTCATTG
CGTTCATATACGATGAGGAAATTGTGTGGTGGGAAGGTCTGATCCTCATCATCTTGTACGTGTTTTATAT
TCTCATCATGAAGTACAATATGAAGATGCAGACGTTTTTCACAACCAAACAAAAGAGCATTGCAA
