>Addgene plasmid #75209 | Rat NCKX4-AS-short (pcDNA3.1+) | addgene partial sequence | sequence record 147835 | BGH-rev 5'-TAGAAGGCACAGTCGAGG-3'
ATGGTGATGGTGATGATGACCGGTACGCGTAGAATCGAGACCGAGGAGAGGGTTAGGGATAGGCTTACCT
TCGAACCGCGGGCCCTCTAGACTCGAGCGGCCGCCACTGTGCTGGATATCTGCAGAATTGCCCTTGCACT
TTCCTGGGTGACAGCTCAGCTTTAGTCGTCTTCTCTGCACATGGGCAAGTTGACGAAGGTAAAGACGTTA
AACTCTATCATTATTGAGAAGCACAGAAAGACGGCATAGAGGACCAGCACGTAGATGCCCAGCTTCCTGT
CCAGGCGCCATTTGTTGAGGTGGATGCCAAGGACAGTGAGAGCCACAGAGCCCAGCAGCAGCACCACGGA
ATAGACCAGCCCCCGGCTGTTGATCTTCACTGTGGATCCATAATTAATAACCATGGTCTGCAGGCCCCAT
GGGATGCCAAGCCCCACCAGGATGTCAAACACGTTGCTTCCGATGGTGTTAGAGACTGCCATGTCGCCAA
GCCCTTGTCTCGCCACAATTAAGCTGGCCATGCAGTCTGGGACACTCGTGCCTGCCGCCAGGAAAGTGAT
GCCCATGATGACATCAGGGATCCCAAGTGTGTATCCAATAATAGTCACCAGCCACACCATGAGGTAGGAG
AACACCGCGATCCACAGAGTGGCCGTGATGAAGGTGACCATGAAGAACTTCTCCCAGCGAGGCTTGCTGC
AGTTGGGGATGGTGACGCACAGGAGGAAGATGAGGGGCCAAGTGAACACCCACTTAGCCTTGTCGCCTTT
TGCCTCAGGCATTGAGAAGGGCGACAGGAAGACCGTCTCTACCGACTCAGGCTCTGGGGGTGGCGGCTGT
GGTGGCGGCTGCTGCTCCTGGCCCTGCTGTGGGTCTTCAGGGTTCTCTACAGGGACATTTCCATTCTCCA
TGTTCTCGTGTCTCCCATTTTGCAGTGGCTTGCTGTTAACACCATTGGCCGAGTTGATCAACCTCTGTCG
TTCATTAATTATGATCCTGCTGGCCATCCGTAGTCGGGTCCTGGGCCCAAACTTGTTGGTGATCATGA
